>Addgene plasmid #23946 | pDONR223-TIE1 | depositor partial sequence | sequence record 11260 | Author sequence
ATGGTCTGGCGGGTGCCCCCTTTCTTGCTCCCCATCCTCTTCTTGGCTTCTCATGTGGGCGCGGCGGTGG
ACCTGACGCTGCTGGCCAACCTGCGGCTCACGGACCCCCAGCGCTTCTTCCTGACTTGCGTGTCTGGGGA
GGCCGGGGCGGGGAGGGGCTCGGACGCCTGGGGCCCGCCCCTGCTGCTGGAGAAGGACGACCGTATCGTG
CGCACCCCGCCCGGGCCACCCCTGCGCCTGGCGCGCAACGGTTCGCACCAGGTCACGCTTCGCGGCTTCT
CCAAGCCCTCGGACCTCGTGGGCGTCTTCTCCTGCGTGGGCGGTGCTGGGGCGCGGCGCACGCGCGTCAT
CTACGTGCACAACAGCCCTGGAGCCCACCTGCTTCCAGACAAGGTCACACACACTGTGAACAAAGGTGAC
ACCGCTGTACTTTCTGCACGTGTGCACAAGGAGAAGCAGACAGACGTGATCTGGAAGAGCAACGGATCCT
ACTTCTACACCCTGGACTGGCATGAAGCCCAGGATGGGCGGTTCCTGCTGCAGCTCCCAAATGTGCAGCC
ACCATCGAGCGGCATCTACAGTGCCACTTACCTGGAAGCCAGCCCCCTGGGCAGCGCCTTCTTTCGGCTC
ATCGTGCGGGGTTGTGGGGCTGGGCGCTGGGGGCCAGGCTGTACCAAGGAGTGCCCAGGTTGCCTACATG
GAGGTGTCTGCCACGACCATGACGGCGAATGTGTATGCCCCCCTGGCTTCACTGGCACCCGCTGTGAACA
GGCCTGCAGAGAGGGCCGTTTTGGGCAGAGCTGCCAGGAGCAGTGCCCAGGCATATCAGGCTGCCGGGGC
CTCACCTTCTGCCTCCCAGACCCCTATGGCTGCTCTTGTGGATCTGGCTGGAGAGGAAGCCAGTGCCAAG
AAGCTTGTGCCCCTGGTCATTTTGGGGCTGATTGCCGACTCCAGTGCCAGTGTCAGAATGGTGGCACTTG
TGACCGGTTCAGTGGTTGTGTCTGCCCCTCTGGGTGGCATGGAGTGCACTGTGAGAAGTCAGACCGGATC
CCCCAGATCCTCAACATGGCCTCAGAACTGGAGTTCAACTTAGAGACGATGCCCCGGATCAACTGTGCAG
CTGCAGGGAACCCCTTCCCCGTGCGGGGCAGCATAGAGCTACGCAAGCCAGACGGCACTGTGCTCCTGTC
CACCAAGGCCATTGTGGAGCCAGAGAAGACCACAGCTGAGTTCGAGGTGCCCCGCTTGGTTCTTGCGGAC
AGTGGGTTCTGGGAGTGCCGTGTGTCCACATCTGGCGGCCAAGACAGCCGGCGCTTCAAGGTCAATGTGA
AAGTGCCCCCCGTGCCCCTGGCTGCACCTCGGCTCCTGACCAAGCAGAGCCGCCAGCTTGTGGTCTCCCC
GCTGGTCTCGTTCTCTGGGGATGGACCCATCTCCACTGTCCGCCTGCACTACCGGCCCCAGGACAGTACC
ATGGACTGGTCGACCATTGTGGTGGACCCCAGTGAGAACGTGACGTTAATGAACCTGAGGCCAAAGACAG
GATACAGTGTTCGTGTGCAGCTGAGCCGGCCAGGGGAAGGAGGAGAGGGGGCCTGGGGGCCTCCCACCCT
CATGACCACAGACTGTCCTGAGCCTTTGTTGCAGCCGTGGTTGGAGGGCTGGCATGTGGAAGGCACTGAC
CGGCTGCGAGTGAGCTGGTCCTTGCCCTTGGTGCCCGGGCCACTGGTGGGCGACGGTTTCCTGCTGCGCC
TGTGGGACGGGACACGGGGGCAGGAGCGGCGGGAGAACGTCTCATCCCCCCAGGCCCGCACTGCCCTCCT
GACGGGACTCACGCCTGGCACCCACTACCAGCTGGATGTGCAGCTCTACCACTGCACCCTCCTGGGCCCG
GCCTCGCCCCCTGCACACGTGCTTCTGCCCCCCAGTGGGCCTCCAGCCCCCCGACACCTCCACGCCCAGG
CCCTCTCAGACTCCGAGATCCAGCTGACATGGAAGCACCCGGAGGCTCTGCCTGGGCCAATATCCAAGTA
CGTTGTGGAGGTGCAGGTGGCTGGGGGTGCAGGAGACCCACTGTGGATAGACGTGGACAGGCCTGAGGAG
ACAAGCACCATCATCCGTGGCCTCAACGCCAGCACGCGCTACCTCTTCCGCATGCGGGCCAGCATTCAGG
GGCTCGGGGACTGGAGCAACACAGTAGAAGAGTCCACCCTGGGCAACGGGCTGCAGGCTGAGGGCCCAGT
CCAAGAGAGCCGGGCAGCTGAAGAGGGCCTGGATCAGCAGCTGATCCTGGCGGTGGTGGGCTCCGTGTCT
GCCACCTGCCTCACCATCCTGGCCGCCCTTTTAACCCTGGTGTGCATCCGCAGAAGCTGCCTGCATCGGA
GACGCACCTTCACCTACCAGTCAGGCTCGGGCGAGGAGACCATCCTGCAGTTCAGCTCAGGGACCTTGAC
ACTTACCCGGCGGCCAAAACTGCAGCCCGAGCCCCTGAGCTACCCAGTGCTAGAGTGGGAGGACATCACC
TTTGAGGACCTCATCGGGGAGGGGAACTTCGGCCAGGTCATCCGGGCCATGATCAAGAAGGACGGGCTGA
AGATGAACGCAGCCATCAAAATGCTGAAAGAGTATGCCTCTGAAAATGACCATCGTGACTTTGCGGGAGA
ACTGGAAGTTCTGTGCAAATTGGGGCATCACCCCAACATCATCAACCTCCTGGGGGCCTGTAAGAACCGA
GGTTACTTGTATATCGCTATTGAATATGCCCCCTACGGGAACCTGCTAGATTTTCTGCGGAAAAGCCGGG
TCCTAGAGACTGACCCAGCTTTTGCTCGAGAGCATGGGACAGCCTCTACCCTTAGCTCCCGGCAGCTGCT
GCGTTTCGCCAGTGATGCGGCCAATGGCATGCAGTACCTGAGTGAGAAGCAGTTCATCCACAGGGACCTG
GCTGCCCGGAATGTGCTGGTCGGAGAGAACCTAGCCTCCAAGATTGCAGACTTCGGCCTTTCTCGGGGAG
AGGAGGTTTATGTGAAGAAGACGATGGGGCGTCTCCCTGTGCGCTGGATGGCCATTGAGTCCCTGAACTA
CAGTGTCTATACCACCAAGAGTGATGTCTGGTCCTTTGGAGTCCTTCTTTGGGAGATAGTGAGCCTTGGA
GGTACACCCTACTGTGGCATGACCTGTGCCGAGCTCTATGAAAAGCTGCCCCAGGGCTACCGCATGGAGC
AGCCTCGAAACTGTGACGATGAAGTGTACGAGCTGATGCGTCAGTGCTGGCGGGACCGTCCCTATGAGCG
ACCCCCCTTTGCCCAGATTGCGCTACAGCTAGGCCGCATGCTGGAAGCCAGGAAGGCCTATGTGAACATG
TCGCTGTTTGAGAACTTCACTTACGCGGGCATTGATGCCACAGCTGAGGAGGCC
