>Addgene plasmid #23946 | pDONR223-TIE1 | addgene partial sequence | sequence record 29785 | 23946 with M13pUC-fwd
AAATAATGATTTTATTTTGACTGATAGTGACCTGTTCGTTGCAACAAATTGATGAGCAATGCTTTTTTAT
AATGCCAACTTTGTACAAAAAAGTTGGCACCATGGTCTGGCGGGTGCCCCCTTTCTTGCTCCCCATCCTC
TTCTTGGCTTCTCATGTGGGCGCGGCGGTGGACCTGACGCTGCTGGCCAACCTGCGGCTCACGGACCCCC
AGCGCTTCTTCCTGACTTGCGTGTCTGGGGAGGCCGGGGCGGGGAGGGGCTCGGACGCCTGGGGCCCGCC
CCTGCTGCTGGAGAAGGACGACCGTATCGTGCGCACCCCGCCCGGGCCACCCCTGCGCCTGGCGCGCAAC
GGTTCGCACCAGGTCACGCTTCGCGGCTTCTCCAAGCCCTCGGACCTCGTGGGCGTCTTCTCCTGCGTGG
GCGGTGCTGGGGCGCGGCGCACGCGCGTCATCTAC
