[The description below was written by a language model from this plasmid's Addgene catalogue record.]
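Description:
pDONR223-TIE1 is a Gateway entry-type clone built on the Invitrogen pDONR223 donor backbone (about 5 kb without insert) and carrying the human TIE1 open reading frame, an insert of roughly 3.4 kb. TIE1 (also known as TIE or JTK14) encodes a receptor tyrosine kinase. The plasmid is maintained in E. coli as a high-copy construct under spectinomycin selection. The ORF was introduced by Gateway recombination, so it is expected to sit between attL recombination sites, as is usual once a pDONR vector has received an insert. However, no feature table is provided, and the record does not itemise the att sites, origin or other backbone elements. M13 forward and reverse priming sites flank the insert for sequence verification.

As a donor/entry plasmid, it has no recorded promoter for driving TIE1 expression in mammalian cells and is not itself an expression construct. It serves instead as a sequence-verifiable source from which the ORF can be shuttled by LR recombination into destination vectors of choice. The depositors note that the ORF retains its native stop codon, so C-terminal tags encoded by a destination vector would not be translated as a fusion. They also point to a companion set of four lentiviral Gateway destination vectors (the pLX301–pLX304 series), obtained separately, for expressing these ORFs in mammalian cells. The clone belongs to a kinase ORF collection associated with a study that identified drivers of resistance to RAF inhibition through MAP kinase pathway reactivation. This fits its use in gain-of-function expression screens and follow-up studies of individual kinases.
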