Addgene plasmid #23946: pDONR223-TIE1
Depositing lab: William Hahn & David Root. Depositing organization: Dana-Farber Cancer Institute. Publication: COT drives resistance to RAF inhibition through MAP kinase pathway reactivation. Johannessen CM, Boehm JS, Kim SY, Thomas SR, Wardwell L, Johnson LA, Emery CM, Stransky N, Cogdill AP, Barretina J, Caponigro G, Hieronymus H, Murray RR, Salehi-Ashtiani K, Hill DE, Vidal M, Zhao JJ, Yang X, Alkan O, Kim S, Harris JL, Wilson CJ, Myer VE, Finan PM, Root DE, Roberts TM, Golub T, Flaherty KT, Dummer R, Weber BL, Sellers WR, Schlegel R, Wargo JA, Hahn WC, Garraway LA. Nature. 2010 Dec 16;468(7326):968-72. doi: 10.1038/nature09627 PubMed 21107320.
Backbone
  Vector backbone: pDONR223
  Backbone manufacturer: Invitrogen
  Backbone size w/o insert (bp): 5005
  Vector type: Gateway Donor vector
Growth in bacteria
  Bacterial resistance: Spectinomycin, 50 μg/mL
  Growth temperature: 37°C
  Growth strain: DH5alpha
  Copy number: High Copy
Gene/Insert
  Gene/Insert name: TIE1
  Species: H. sapiens (human)
  Insert size (bp): 3417
  Entrez Gene: TIE1 (a.k.a. JTK14, LMPHM11, TIE)
  Cloning method: Gateway Cloning
  Sequencing primers: 5′ M13pUC-fwd; 3′ M13rev
Terms and licenses: Academic/Nonprofit Terms; Industry Terms: Not Available to Industry
Depositor comments: The ORF has a Stop codon. A set of 4 custom lentiviral vectors is available (pLX301 http://www.addgene.org/25895 , pLX302 http://www.addgene.org/25896 , pLX303 http://www.addgene.org/25897 , pLX304 http://www.addgene.org/25890 ) to be used to express these ORFs in mammalian cells. These plasmids are not included in the kit and must be ordered separately.
How to cite: pDONR223-TIE1 was a gift from William Hahn & David Root (Addgene plasmid # 23946 ; http://n2t.net/addgene:23946 ; RRID:Addgene_23946)
